>Addgene plasmid #1809 | Phleo/V5 | depositor partial sequence | sequence record 366 | Author sequence
ATGGCCAAGTTGACCAGTGCCGTTCCGGTGCTCACCGCGCGCGACGTCGCCGGAGCGGTCGAGTTCTGGA
CCGACCGGCTCGGGTTCTCCCGGGACTTCGTGGAGGACGACTTCGCCGGTGTGGTCCGGGACGACGTGAC
CCTGTTCATCAGCGCGGTCCAGGACCAGGTGGTGCCGGACAACACCCTGGCCTGGGTGTGGGTGCGCGGC
CTGGACGAGCTGTACGCCGAGTGGTCGGAGGTCGTGTCCACGAACTTCCGGGACGCCTCCGGGCCGGCCA
TGACCGAGATCGGCGAGCAGCCGTGGGGGCGGGAGTTCGCCCTGCGCGACCCGGCCGGCAACTGCGTGCA
CTTCGTGGCCGAGGAGCAGGACTGAGCGGGACTCTGGGGTTCGAAATGACCGACCAAGCGACGCCCAACC
TGCCATCACGAGATTTCGATTCCACCGCCGCCTTCTATGAAAGGTTGGGCTTCGGAATCGTTTTCCGGGA
CGCCGGCTGGATGATCCTCCAGCGCGGGGATCTCATGCTGGAGTTCTTCGCCCACCCCAATTCGAGCTCG
GTACCCCTAGAAAGTGTGACAACGTCGCACCATGTGTAGGTTTTCATTTATGTTCTTTCTTTCTTTCTTT
TGTGAATTTGTTTTCTGTCTCAAATGTTTTTAATTCGCTTGGGACCTATGTTTTTCTTGTTTTTTTGCTC
ACCCTTTGTGTAGGAGGCACCCTGTCACGTCTGTGGTTGCGTGTATGCCTTCCTTCCCCTTATTCGCTTC
TTCCTGTCGTGTCACACCTCTTTCTCCCTCTCCCTTTCCGCCTTTTCTTTCAATCTTGTTTTCTCGACCA
GCCCTACTAGAGGAGAAAGAATAGTAACCCTTTCATCAAATAGTCCAAACGAATTATGGGTAAGCCTATC
CCTAACCCTCTCCTCGGTCTCGATTCTACG
