[The description below was written by a language model from this plasmid's Addgene catalogue record.]
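Description:
Phleo/V5 is a pBluescript II KS-based plasmid (backbone of about 3 kb) that carries a cassette of roughly 1 kb combining a phleomycin resistance marker with a V5 epitope tag, cloned between XbaI and XhoI sites that both remain intact. It is maintained in E. coli as a high-copy plasmid under ampicillin selection. The repository classifies it as a bacterial expression vector, but the phleomycin marker and the associated publication title point to its real role as a cloning and template plasmid for work in Trypanosoma brucei rather than as a means of producing protein in bacteria.

The publication title describes a one-step PCR-based strategy for in vivo epitope tagging of T. brucei genes. In approaches of this kind, the tag-plus-marker cassette is amplified with primers that add short stretches of homology to a chosen gene, and the resulting PCR product is introduced into the parasite so that it integrates at the endogenous locus by homologous recombination. This fuses the V5 epitope to the target protein, and integrants are recovered by phleomycin selection. The tagged protein can then be detected or purified with anti-V5 antibodies without a gene-specific antibody. The record lists the V5 tag as C-terminal on the insert, but it provides no feature table. It therefore does not state the arrangement of the tag relative to the resistance gene, or which promoter or trypanosome RNA-processing sequences drive marker expression.
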