Addgene plasmid #1809: Phleo/V5
Depositing lab: Christian Tschudi. Depositing organization: Yale University. Publication: In vivo epitope tagging of Trypanosoma brucei genes using a one step PCR-based strategy. Shen S, Arhin GK, Ullu E, Tschudi C. Mol Biochem Parasitol 2001 Mar;113(1):171-3. 10.1016/S0166-6851(00)00383-2 PubMed 11254965.
Backbone
  Vector backbone: pBluescript II KS
  Backbone manufacturer: Stratagene
  Backbone size w/o insert (bp): 3000
  Vector type: Bacterial Expression
  Selectable markers: Phleomycin
Growth in bacteria
  Bacterial resistance: Ampicillin, 100 μg/mL
  Growth temperature: 37°C
  Growth strain: DH5alpha
  Copy number: High Copy
Gene/Insert
  Gene/Insert name: Phleo/V5
  Insert size (bp): 1009
  Tag / fusion protein: V5 (C terminal on insert)
  Cloning method: Restriction Enzyme; 5′ cloning site XbaI (not destroyed); 3′ cloning site XhoI (not destroyed)
  Sequencing primers: 5′ na
Terms and licenses: Academic/Nonprofit Terms; Industry Terms: Not Available to Industry
How to cite: Phleo/V5 was a gift from Christian Tschudi (Addgene plasmid # 1809 ; http://n2t.net/addgene:1809 ; RRID:Addgene_1809)
